Addgene plasmid #237177: NanoLuc-15-PGDH Fusion Vector
Purpose: Express NanoLuc(R)-15-PGDH Fusion Protein in Mammalian Cells under a CMV promoter
Depositing lab: Promega Corporation.
Backbone
  Vector backbone: pFN31K-low Nluc CMV-Hygro Flexi(R) Vector
  Vector type: Mammalian Expression
Growth in bacteria
  Bacterial resistance: Kanamycin, 50 μg/mL
  Growth temperature: 37°C
  Growth strain: DH5alpha
  Copy number: Low Copy
Gene/Insert
  Gene/Insert name: HPGD
  Species: H. sapiens (human)
  Entrez Gene: HPGD (a.k.a. 15-PGDH, PGDH, PGDH1, PHOAR1, SDR36C1)
  Promoter: CMV
  Tag / fusion protein: NanoLuc (R) (N terminal on backbone)
  Cloning method: Other
Terms and licenses: Academic/Nonprofit Terms; Industry Terms
How to cite: NanoLuc-15-PGDH Fusion Vector was a gift from Promega Corporation (Addgene plasmid # 237177)
