[The description below was written by a language model from this plasmid's Addgene catalogue record and pLannotate feature annotations shown in this document.]
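Description:
NanoLuc-15-PGDH Fusion Vector is a mammalian expression plasmid built on the pFN31K-low Nluc CMV-Hygro Flexi backbone. It produces human 15-hydroxyprostaglandin dehydrogenase (HPGD, the enzyme that carries out the first step of prostaglandin inactivation) fused at its N terminus to NanoLuc luciferase. Transcription is driven by the CMV immediate-early enhancer and promoter, followed by a chimeric β-globin/immunoglobulin intron that aids mRNA processing. A T7 promoter sits just upstream of the human codon-optimised Nluc coding sequence, which could also allow in vitro transcription. The HPGD open reading frame follows Nluc after a short linker. Downstream lie a small polylinker remnant, a partial T7 terminator and an SV40 late polyadenylation signal.

Selection relies on a single neo/nptII gene placed behind tandem SV40 early and EM7 promoters and ended by a synthetic poly(A) signal. The EM7 promoter gives kanamycin resistance in E. coli, matching the catalogue entry. The SV40 promoter would be expected to support G418-type selection in mammalian cells. Although the backbone name includes "Hygro", neither feature table annotates a hygromycin resistance gene.

The two sequence records disagree on the replication region. The depositor sequence (5,567 nt) is annotated with a high-copy ColE1/pUC-type origin and a full cer site. The repository's sequencing result (5,431 nt) shows a p15A origin with only a cer fragment, which fits better with the listed low copy number.

The record gives the purpose only as expression of the fusion protein in mammalian cells. Luminescent fusions of this kind are commonly used as energy donors or reporters in live-cell binding and protein-level assays, but no specific assay is named.
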