Features (pLannotate 1.2.2; 20 found; start..end, strand, type, name):
    140..517     +  enhancer       CMV enhancer: human cytomegalovirus immediate early enhancer
    519..718     +  promoter       CMV promoter: human cytomegalovirus (CMV) immediate early promoter
    857..989     +  intron         chimeric intron: chimera between introns from human β-globin and immunoglobulin heavy chain genes
   1033..1051    +  promoter       T7 promoter: promoter for bacteriophage T7 RNA polymerase
   1065..1577    +  CDS            Nluc: NanoLuc® luciferase human codon-optimized
   1599..2396    +  CDS            HPGD: PGDH_HUMAN - Also known as PGDH1, SDR36C1. Experimental evidence at protein level: Swiss-Prot protein existence level 1. Primary enzyme catalyzing the conversion of hydroxylated arachidonic acid species to their corresponding oxidized metabolites (Probable). Prostaglandin inactivation, catalyzes the first step in the catabolic pathway of the prostaglandins. Contributes to the regulation of events that are under the control of prostaglandin levels (PubMed:15574495, PubMed:16828555, PubMed:8086429). Catalyzes the NAD- dependent dehydrogenation of lipoxin A4 to form 15-oxo-lipoxin A4 (PubMed:1083
   2405..2460    +  misc_feature   MCS: pUC18/19 multiple cloning site
   2467..2516    +  CDS            SET1 (fragment): solubility-enhancement tag derived from T7 phage gene 10B
   2524..2543    +  terminator     T7 terminator (fragment): transcription terminator for bacteriophage T7 RNA polymerase
   2565..2686    -  polyA_signal   SV40 poly(A) signal: SV40 polyadenylation signal
   2709..2777    -  CDS            large T antigen (fragment): large T antigen from SV40 (simian virus 40)
   2782..2814    +  rep_origin     M13 ori (fragment): M13 bacteriophage origin of replication; arrow indicates direction of (+) strand synthesis
   2815..2866    -  misc_feature   bom (fragment): basis of mobility region from pBR322
   2931..3288    +  promoter       SV40 promoter: SV40 enhancer and early promoter
   3303..3350    +  promoter       EM7 promoter: synthetic bacterial promoter&nbsp
   3382..4173    +  CDS            neo: KKA2_KLEPN - Also known as kan, nptII. Experimental evidence at protein level: Swiss-Prot protein existence level 1. Resistance to kanamycin, neomycin, paromomycin, ribostamycin, butirosin and gentamicin B. From Klebsiella pneumoniae.
   4240..4288    +  polyA_signal   poly(A) signal: synthetic polyadenylation signal
   4309..4398    -  CDS            tnpA (fragment): TN5P_ECOLX - Also known as tnp. Experimental evidence at protein level: Swiss-Prot protein existence level 1. Mediates transposition of transposon Tn5 by a 'cut and paste' mechanism. First, the monomeric transposase binds the 19 bp inverted DNA repeats flanking the transposon. Then, dimerization of the DNA- bound transposase creates a synaptic DNA complex. After nicking of the first DNA strand, excision of the transposon proceeds through a series of intermediates. The transposase then mediates the insertion of the transposon at a new site by strand transfer. The activity of the wild- type tran
   4527..5115    -  rep_origin     ori: high-copy-number ColE1/pMB1/pBR322/pUC origin of replication
   5231..5514    +  misc_feature   cer region: ColE1-derived recombination site that helps to maintain plasmids as monomers
>Addgene plasmid #237177 | NanoLuc-15-PGDH Fusion Vector | depositor full sequence | sequence record 470761 | NanoLuc-15-PGDH Fusion Vector sequence 5567 bps
TCAATATTGGCCATTAGCCATATTATTCATTGGTTATATAGCATAAATCAATATTGGCTATTGGCCATTG
CATACGTTGTATCTATATCATAATATGTACATTTATATTGGCTCATGTCCAATATGACCGCCATGTTGGC
ATTGATTATTGACTAGTTATTAATAGTAATCAATTACGGGGTCATTAGTTCATAGCCCATATATGGAGTT
CCGCGTTACATAACTTACGGTAAATGGCCCGCCTGGCTGACCGCCCAACGACCCCCGCCCATTGACGTCA
ATAATGACGTATGTTCCCATAGTAACGCCAATAGGGACTTTCCATTGACGTCAATGGGTGGAGTATTTAC
GGTAAACTGCCCACTTGGCAGTACATCAAGTGTATCATATGCCAAGTCCGCCCCCTATTGACGTCAATGA
CGGTAAATGGCCCGCCTGGCATTATGCCCAGTACATGACCTTACGGGACTTTCCTACTTGGCAGTACATC
TACGTATTAGTCATCGCTATTACCATGGTGATGCGGTTTTGGCAGTACACCAATGGGCGTGGATAGCGGT
TTGACTCACGGGGATTTCCAAGTCTCCACCCCATTGACGTCAATGGGAGTTTGTTTTGGCACCAAAATCA
ACGGGACTTTCCAAAATGTCGTAATAACCCCGCCCCGTTGACGCAAATGGGCGGTAGGCGTGTACGGTGG
GAGGTCTATATAAGCAGAGCTGGTTTAGTGAACCGTCAGATCACTAGAAGCTTTATTGCGGTAGTTTATC
ACAGTTAAATTGCTAACGCAGTCAGTGCTTCTGACACAACAGTCTCGAACTTAAGCTGCAGAAGTTGGTC
GTGAGGCACTGGGCAGGTAAGTATCAAGGTTACAAGACAGGTTTAAGGAGACCAATAGAAACTGGGCTTG
TCGAGACAGAGAAGACTCTTGCGTTTCTGATAGGCACCTATTGGTCTTACTGACATCCACTTTGCCTTTC
TCTCCACAGGTGTCCACTCCCAGTTCAATTACAGCTCTTAAGGCTAGAGTATTAATACGACTCACTATAG
GGCTAGCGCTCACCATGGTCTTCACACTCGAAGATTTCGTTGGGGACTGGCGACAGACAGCCGGCTACAA
CCTGGACCAAGTCCTTGAACAGGGAGGTGTGTCCAGTTTGTTTCAGAATCTCGGGGTGTCCGTAACTCCG
ATCCAAAGGATTGTCCTGAGCGGTGAAAATGGGCTGAAGATCGACATCCATGTCATCATCCCGTATGAAG
GTCTGAGCGGCGACCAAATGGGCCAGATCGAAAAAATTTTTAAGGTGGTGTACCCTGTGGATGATCATCA
CTTTAAGGTGATCCTGCACTATGGCACACTGGTAATCGACGGGGTTACGCCGAACATGATCGACTATTTC
GGACGGCCGTATGAAGGCATCGCCGTGTTCGACGGCAAAAAGATCACTGTAACAGGGACCCTGTGGAACG
GCAACAAAATTATCGACGAGCGCCTGATCAACCCCGACGGCTCCCTGCTGTTCCGAGTAACCATCAACGG
AGTGACCGGCTGGCGGCTGTGCGAACGCATTCTGGCGGGCTCGAGCGGCGCGATCGCCATGCACGTGAAC
GGCAAAGTGGCGCTGGTGACCGGCGCGGCTCAGGGCATAGGCAGAGCCTTTGCAGAGGCGCTGCTGCTTA
AGGGCGCCAAGGTAGCGCTGGTGGATTGGAATCTTGAAGCAGGTGTACAGTGTAAAGCTGCCCTGGATGA
GCAGTTTGAACCTCAGAAGACTCTGTTCATCCAGTGCGATGTGGCTGACCAGCAACAACTGAGAGACACT
TTTAGAAAAGTTGTAGACCACTTTGGAAGACTGGACATTTTGGTCAATAATGCTGGAGTGAATAATGAGA
AAAACTGGGAAAAAACTCTGCAAATTAATTTGGTTTCTGTTATCAGTGGAACCTATCTTGGTTTGGATTA
CATGAGTAAGCAAAATGGAGGTGAAGGCGGCATCATTATCAATATGTCATCTTTAGCAGGACTCATGCCC
GTTGCACAGCAGCCGGTTTATTGTGCTTCAAAGCATGGCATAGTTGGATTCACACGCTCAGCAGCGTTGG
CTGCTAATCTTATGAACAGTGGTGTGAGACTGAATGCCATTTGTCCAGGCTTTGTTAACACAGCCATCCT
TGAATCAATTGAAAAAGAAGAAAACATGGGACAATATATAGAATATAAGGATCATATCAAGGATATGATT
AAATACTATGGAATTTTGGACCCACCATTGATTGCCAATGGATTGATAACACTCATTGAAGATGATGCTT
TAAATGGTGCTATTATGAAGATCACAACTTCTAAGGGAATTCATTTTCAAGACTATGATACAACTCCATT
TCAAGCAAAAACCCAAGTTTAAACGAATTCGGGCTCGGTACCCGGGGATCCTCTAGAGTCGACCTGCAGG
CATGCAAGCTGATCCGGCTGCTAACAAAGCCCGAAAGGAAGCTGAGTTGGCTGCTGCCACCGCTGAGCAA
TAACTAGCATAACCCCTTGGGGCGGCCGCTTCGAGCAGACATGATAAGATACATTGATGAGTTTGGACAA
ACCACAACTAGAATGCAGTGAAAAAAATGCTTTATTTGTGAAATTTGTGATGCTATTGCTTTATTTGTAA
CCATTATAAGCTGCAATAAACAAGTTAACAACAACAATTGCATTCATTTTATGTTTCAGGTTCAGGGGGA
GATGTGGGAGGTTTTTTTAAGCAAGTAAAACCTCTACAAATGTGGTAAAATCGAATTTTAACAAAATATT
AACGCTTACAATTTCCTGATGCGGTATTTTCTCCTTACGCATCTGTGCGGTATTTCACACCGCATACGCG
GATCTGCGCAGCACCATGGCCTGAAATAACCTCTGAAAGAGGAACTTGGTTAGGTACCTTCTGAGGCGGA
AAGAACCAGCTGTGGAATGTGTGTCAGTTAGGGTGTGGAAAGTCCCCAGGCTCCCCAGCAGGCAGAAGTA
TGCAAAGCATGCATCTCAATTAGTCAGCAACCAGGTGTGGAAAGTCCCCAGGCTCCCCAGCAGGCAGAAG
TATGCAAAGCATGCATCTCAATTAGTCAGCAACCATAGTCCCGCCCCTAACTCCGCCCATCCCGCCCCTA
ACTCCGCCCAGTTCCGCCCATTCTCCGCCCCATGGCTGACTAATTTTTTTTATTTATGCAGAGGCCGAGG
CCGCCTCGGCCTCTGAGCTATTCCAGAAGTAGTGAGGAGGCTTTTTTGGAGGCCTAGGCTTTTGCAAAAA
GCTTAATTAACTGTTGACAATTAATCATCGGCATAGTATATCGGCATAGTATAATACGACAAGGTGAGGA
ACTAAACCCAGGAGGCAGATCATGATTGAACAAGATGGATTGCACGCAGGTTCTCCGGCCGCTTGGGTGG
AGAGGCTATTCGGCTATGACTGGGCACAACAGACAATCGGCTGCTCTGATGCCGCCGTGTTCCGGCTGTC
AGCGCAGGGGCGCCCGGTTCTTTTTGTCAAGACCGACCTGTCCGGTGCCCTGAATGAACTGCAGGACGAG
GCAGCGCGGCTATCGTGGCTGGCCACGACGGGCGTTCCTTGCGCAGCTGTGCTCGACGTTGTCACTGAAG
CGGGAAGGGACTGGCTGCTATTGGGCGAAGTGCCGGGGCAGGATCTCCTGTCATCTCACCTTGCTCCTGC
CGAGAAAGTATCCATCATGGCTGATGCAATGCGGCGGCTGCATACGCTTGATCCGGCTACCTGCCCATTC
GACCACCAAGCGAAACATCGCATCGAGCGAGCACGTACTCGGATGGAAGCCGGTCTTGTCGATCAGGATG
ATCTGGACGAAGAGCATCAGGGGCTCGCGCCAGCCGAACTGTTCGCCAGGCTCAAGGCGCGCATGCCCGA
CGGCGAGGATCTCGTCGTGACCCATGGCGATGCCTGCTTGCCGAATATCATGGTGGAAAATGGCCGCTTT
TCTGGATTCATCGACTGTGGCCGGCTGGGTGTGGCGGACCGCTATCAGGACATAGCGTTGGCTACCCGTG
ATATTGCTGAAGAGCTTGGCGGCGAATGGGCTGACCGCTTCCTCGTGCTTTACGGTATCGCCGCTCCCGA
TTCGCAGCGCATCGCCTTCTATCGCCTTCTTGACGAGTTCTTCTGAGCGGGACTCTGGGGTTCGAAATGA
CCGACCAAGCGACGCCCAACCTGCCATCACGATGGCCGCAATAAAATATCTTTATTTTCATTACATCTGT
GTGTTGGTTTTTTGTGTGAATCGATAGCGATAAGGATCCTCTTTGCGCTTGCGTTTTCCCTTGTCCAGAT
AGCCCAGTAGCTGACATTCATCCGGGGTCAGCACCGTTTCTGCGGACTGGCTTTCTACCCGGTATCAGCT
CACTCAAAGGCGGTAATACGGTTATCCACAGAATCAGGGGATAACGCAGGAAAGAACATGTGAGCAAAAG
GCCAGCAAAAGGCCAGGAACCGTAAAAAGGCCGCGTTGCTGGCGTTTTTCCATAGGCTCCGCCCCCCTGA
CGAGCATCACAAAAATCGACGCTCAAGTCAGAGGTGGCGAAACCCGACAGGACTATAAAGATACCAGGCG
TTTCCCCCTGGAAGCTCCCTCGTGCGCTCTCCTGTTCCGACCCTGCCGCTTACCGGATACCTGTCCGCCT
TTCTCCCTTCGGGAAGCGTGGCGCTTTCTCATAGCTCACGCTGTAGGTATCTCAGTTCGGTGTAGGTCGT
TCGCTCCAAGCTGGGCTGTGTGCACGAACCCCCCGTTCAGCCCGACCGCTGCGCCTTATCCGGTAACTAT
CGTCTTGAGTCCAACCCGGTAAGACACGACTTATCGCCACTGGCAGCAGCCACTGGTAACAGGATTAGCA
GAGCGAGGTATGTAGGCGGTGCTACAGAGTTCTTGAAGTGGTGGCCTAACTACGGCTACACTAGAAGGAC
AGTATTTGGTATCTGCGCTCTGCTGAAGCCAGTTACCTTCGGAAAAAGAGTTGGTAGCTCTTGATCCGGC
AAACAAACCACCGCTGGTAGCGGTGGTTTTTTTGTTTGCAAGCAGCAGATTACGCGCAGAAAAAAAGGAT
TTCAAGAAGATCCTTTGATCTTTTCTACGGGGTCTGACGCTCAGTGGAACGAAAACTCACGTTAAGGGAT
TTTGGTCATGAGATTATCAAAAAGGATCTTCACCTAGATCCTTTTATAGTCCGGAAATACAGGAACGCAC
GCTGGATGGCCCTTCGCTGGGATGGTGAAACCATGAAAAATGGCAGCTTCAGTGGATTAAGTGGGGGTAA
TGTGGCCTGTACCCTCTGGTTGCATAGGTATTCATACGGTTAAAATTTATCAGGCGCGATTGCGGCAGTT
TTTCGGGTGGTTTGTTGCCATTTTTACCTGTCTGCTGCCGTGATCGCGCTGAACGCGTTTTAGCGGTGCG
TACAATTAAGGGATTATGGTAAATCCACTTACTGTCTGCCCTCGTAGCCATCGAGATAAACCGCAGTACT
CCGGCCACGATGCGTCCGGCGTAGAGGATCGAGATCT
