Features (pLannotate 1.2.2; 23 found; start..end, strand, type, name):
    284..302     -  promoter       T7 promoter: promoter for bacteriophage T7 RNA polymerase
    346..478     -  intron         chimeric intron: chimera between introns from human β-globin and immunoglobulin heavy chain genes
    617..816     -  promoter       CMV promoter: human cytomegalovirus (CMV) immediate early promoter
    818..1195    -  enhancer       CMV enhancer: human cytomegalovirus immediate early enhancer
   1388..1459    -  misc_feature   cer region (fragment): ColE1-derived recombination site that helps to maintain plasmids as monomers
   1467..1514    +  mobile_element IS1 (fragment): prokaryotic transposable element IS1
   1508..1534    +  misc_feature   bom (fragment): basis of mobility region from pBR322
   1633..1688    -  rep_origin     RSF ori (fragment): Plasmids containing the RSF 1030 origin of replication can be propagated in E. coli cells that contain additional plasmids with compatible origins.
   1776..2321    -  rep_origin     p15A ori: Plasmids containing the medium-copy-number p15A origin of replication can be propagated in E. coli cells that contain a second plasmid with the ColE1 origin.
   2433..2449    +  promoter       tet promoter (fragment): E. coli promoter for tetracycline efflux protein gene
   2478..2526    -  polyA_signal   poly(A) signal: synthetic polyadenylation signal
   2593..3384    -  CDS            neo: KKA2_KLEPN - Also known as kan, nptII. Experimental evidence at protein level: Swiss-Prot protein existence level 1. Resistance to kanamycin, neomycin, paromomycin, ribostamycin, butirosin and gentamicin B. From Klebsiella pneumoniae.
   3416..3463    -  promoter       EM7 promoter: synthetic bacterial promoter&nbsp
   3478..3835    -  promoter       SV40 promoter: SV40 enhancer and early promoter
   3900..3951    +  misc_feature   bom (fragment): basis of mobility region from pBR322
   3952..3984    -  rep_origin     M13 ori (fragment): M13 bacteriophage origin of replication; arrow indicates direction of (+) strand synthesis
   3989..4057    +  CDS            large T antigen (fragment): large T antigen from SV40 (simian virus 40)
   4080..4201    +  polyA_signal   SV40 poly(A) signal: SV40 polyadenylation signal
   4223..4242    -  terminator     T7 terminator (fragment): transcription terminator for bacteriophage T7 RNA polymerase
   4250..4299    -  CDS            SET1 (fragment): solubility-enhancement tag derived from T7 phage gene 10B
   4306..4361    -  misc_feature   MCS: pUC18/19 multiple cloning site
   4370..5167    -  CDS            HPGD: PGDH_HUMAN - Also known as PGDH1, SDR36C1. Experimental evidence at protein level: Swiss-Prot protein existence level 1. Primary enzyme catalyzing the conversion of hydroxylated arachidonic acid species to their corresponding oxidized metabolites (Probable). Prostaglandin inactivation, catalyzes the first step in the catabolic pathway of the prostaglandins. Contributes to the regulation of events that are under the control of prostaglandin levels (PubMed:15574495, PubMed:16828555, PubMed:8086429). Catalyzes the NAD- dependent dehydrogenation of lipoxin A4 to form 15-oxo-lipoxin A4 (PubMed:1083
   5189..270     -  CDS            Nluc (across the origin): NanoLuc® luciferase human codon-optimized
>Addgene plasmid #237177 | NanoLuc-15-PGDH Fusion Vector | addgene full sequence | sequence record 471677 | Addgene NGS Result
AAAGTGATGATCATCCACAGGGTACACCACCTTAAAAATTTTTTCGATCTGGCCCATTTGGTCGCCGCTC
AGACCTTCATACGGGATGATGACATGGATGTCGATCTTCAGCCCATTTTCACCGCTCAGGACAATCCTTT
GGATCGGAGTTACGGACACCCCGAGATTCTGAAACAAACTGGACACACCTCCCTGTTCAAGGACTTGGTC
CAGGTTGTAGCCGGCTGTCTGTCGCCAGTCCCCAACGAAATCTTCGAGTGTGAAGACCATGGTGAGCGCT
AGCCCTATAGTGAGTCGTATTAATACTCTAGCCTTAAGAGCTGTAATTGAACTGGGAGTGGACACCTGTG
GAGAGAAAGGCAAAGTGGATGTCAGTAAGACCAATAGGTGCCTATCAGAAACGCAAGAGTCTTCTCTGTC
TCGACAAGCCCAGTTTCTATTGGTCTCCTTAAACCTGTCTTGTAACCTTGATACTTACCTGCCCAGTGCC
TCACGACCAACTTCTGCAGCTTAAGTTCGAGACTGTTGTGTCAGAAGCACTGACTGCGTTAGCAATTTAA
CTGTGATAAACTACCGCAATAAAGCTTCTAGTGATCTGACGGTTCACTAAACCAGCTCTGCTTATATAGA
CCTCCCACCGTACACGCCTACCGCCCATTTGCGTCAACGGGGCGGGGTTATTACGACATTTTGGAAAGTC
CCGTTGATTTTGGTGCCAAAACAAACTCCCATTGACGTCAATGGGGTGGAGACTTGGAAATCCCCGTGAG
TCAAACCGCTATCCACGCCCATTGGTGTACTGCCAAAACCGCATCACCATGGTAATAGCGATGACTAATA
CGTAGATGTACTGCCAAGTAGGAAAGTCCCGTAAGGTCATGTACTGGGCATAATGCCAGGCGGGCCATTT
ACCGTCATTGACGTCAATAGGGGGCGGACTTGGCATATGATACACTTGATGTACTGCCAAGTGGGCAGTT
TACCGTAAATACTCCACCCATTGACGTCAATGGAAAGTCCCTATTGGCGTTACTATGGGAACATACGTCA
TTATTGACGTCAATGGGCGGGGGTCGTTGGGCGGTCAGCCAGGCGGGCCATTTACCGTAAGTTATGTAAC
GCGGAACTCCATATATGGGCTATGAACTAATGACCCCGTAATTGATTACTATTAATAACTAGTCAATAAT
CAATGCCAACATGGCGGTCATATTGGACATGAGCCAATATAAATGTACATATTATGATATAGATACAACG
TATGCAATGGCCAATAGCCAATATTGATTTATGCTATATAACCAATGAATAATATGGCTAATGGCCAATA
TTGAAGATCTCGATCCTCTACGCCGGACGCATCGTGGCCGGAGTACTGCGGTTTATCTCGATGGCTACGA
GGGCAGACAGTAAGTGGATTTACCATAATCCCTTAATTGTACGCACCGCTAAAACGCGTAATCTCATGAC
GGGGTGGTGCGTAACGGCAAAAGCACCGCCGGACATCAGCGCTAGCGGAGTGTATACTGGCTTACTATGT
TGGCACTGATGAGGGTGTCAGTGAAGTGCTTCATGTGGCAGGAGAAAAAAGGCTGCACCGGTGCGTCAGC
AGAATATGTGATACAGGATATATTCCGCTTCCTCGCTCACTGACTCGCTACGCTCGGTCGTTCGACTGCG
GCGAGCGGAAATGGCTTACGAACGGGGCGGAGATTTCCTGGAAGATGCCAGGAAGATACTTAACAGGGAA
GTGAGAGGGCCGCGGCAAAGCCGTTTTTCCATAGGCTCCGCCCCCCTGACAAGCATCACGAAATCTGACG
CTCAAATCAGTGGTGGCGAAACCCGACAGGACTATAAAGATACCAGGCGTTTCCCCCTGGCGGCTCCCTC
GTGCGCTCTCCTGTTCCTGCCTTTCGGTTTACCGGTGTCATTCCGCTGTTATGGCCGCGTTTGTCTCATT
CCACGCCTGACACTCAGTTCCGGGTAGGCAGTTCGCTCCAAGCTGGACTGTATGCACGAACCCCCCGTTC
AGTCCGACCGCTGCGCCTTATCCGGTAACTATCGTCTTGAGTCCAACCCGGAAAGACATGCAAAAGCACC
ACTGGCAGCAGCCACTGGTAATTGATTTAGAGGAGTTAGTCTTGAAGTCATGCGCCGGTTAAGGCTAAAC
TGAAAGGACAAGTTTTGGTGACTGCGCTCCTCCAAGCCAGTTACCTCGGTTCAAAGAGTTGGTAGCTCAG
AGAACCTTCGAAAAACCGCCCTGCAAGGCGGTTTTTTCGTTTTCAGAGCAAGAGATTACGCGCAGACCAA
AACGATCTCAAGAAGATCATCTTATTAATCAGATAAAATATTTCTAGATTTCAGTGCAATTTATCTCTTC
AAATGTAGCACCTGAAGTCAGCCCCATACGATATAAGTTGTAATTCTCATGTTTGACAGCTTATCATCGC
ATGAGCGGATCCTTATCGCTATCGATTCACACAAAAAACCAACACACAGATGTAATGAAAATAAAGATAT
TTTATTGCGGCCATCGTGATGGCAGGTTGGGCGTCGCTTGGTCGGTCATTTCGAACCCCAGAGTCCCGCT
CAGAAGAACTCGTCAAGAAGGCGATAGAAGGCGATGCGCTGCGAATCGGGAGCGGCGATACCGTAAAGCA
CGAGGAAGCGGTCAGCCCATTCGCCGCCAAGCTCTTCAGCAATATCACGGGTAGCCAACGCTATGTCCTG
ATAGCGGTCCGCCACACCCAGCCGGCCACAGTCGATGAATCCAGAAAAGCGGCCATTTTCCACCATGATA
TTCGGCAAGCAGGCATCGCCATGGGTCACGACGAGATCCTCGCCGTCGGGCATGCGCGCCTTGAGCCTGG
CGAACAGTTCGGCTGGCGCGAGCCCCTGATGCTCTTCGTCCAGATCATCCTGATCGACAAGACCGGCTTC
CATCCGAGTACGTGCTCGCTCGATGCGATGTTTCGCTTGGTGGTCGAATGGGCAGGTAGCCGGATCAAGC
GTATGCAGCCGCCGCATTGCATCAGCCATGATGGATACTTTCTCGGCAGGAGCAAGGTGAGATGACAGGA
GATCCTGCCCCGGCACTTCGCCCAATAGCAGCCAGTCCCTTCCCGCTTCAGTGACAACGTCGAGCACAGC
TGCGCAAGGAACGCCCGTCGTGGCCAGCCACGATAGCCGCGCTGCCTCGTCCTGCAGTTCATTCAGGGCA
CCGGACAGGTCGGTCTTGACAAAAAGAACCGGGCGCCCCTGCGCTGACAGCCGGAACACGGCGGCATCAG
AGCAGCCGATTGTCTGTTGTGCCCAGTCATAGCCGAATAGCCTCTCCACCCAAGCGGCCGGAGAACCTGC
GTGCAATCCATCTTGTTCAATCATGATCTGCCTCCTGGGTTTAGTTCCTCACCTTGTCGTATTATACTAT
GCCGATATACTATGCCGATGATTAATTGTCAACAGTTAATTAAGCTTTTTGCAAAAGCCTAGGCCTCCAA
AAAAGCCTCCTCACTACTTCTGGAATAGCTCAGAGGCCGAGGCGGCCTCGGCCTCTGCATAAATAAAAAA
AATTAGTCAGCCATGGGGCGGAGAATGGGCGGAACTGGGCGGAGTTAGGGGCGGGATGGGCGGAGTTAGG
GGCGGGACTATGGTTGCTGACTAATTGAGATGCATGCTTTGCATACTTCTGCCTGCTGGGGAGCCTGGGG
ACTTTCCACACCTGGTTGCTGACTAATTGAGATGCATGCTTTGCATACTTCTGCCTGCTGGGGAGCCTGG
GGACTTTCCACACCCTAACTGACACACATTCCACAGCTGGTTCTTTCCGCCTCAGAAGGTACCTAACCAA
GTTCCTCTTTCAGAGGTTATTTCAGGCCATGGTGCTGCGCAGATCCGCGTATGCGGTGTGAAATACCGCA
CAGATGCGTAAGGAGAAAATACCGCATCAGGAAATTGTAAGCGTTAATATTTTGTTAAAATTCGATTTTA
CCACATTTGTAGAGGTTTTACTTGCTTAAAAAAACCTCCCACATCTCCCCCTGAACCTGAAACATAAAAT
GAATGCAATTGTTGTTGTTAACTTGTTTATTGCAGCTTATAATGGTTACAAATAAAGCAATAGCATCACA
AATTTCACAAATAAAGCATTTTTTTCACTGCATTCTAGTTGTGGTTTGTCCAAACTCATCAATGTATCTT
ATCATGTCTGCTCGAAGCGGCCGCCCCAAGGGGTTATGCTAGTTATTGCTCAGCGGTGGCAGCAGCCAAC
TCAGCTTCCTTTCGGGCTTTGTTAGCAGCCGGATCAGCTTGCATGCCTGCAGGTCGACTCTAGAGGATCC
CCGGGTACCGAGCCCGAATTCGTTTAAACTTGGGTTTTTGCTTGAAATGGAGTTGTATCATAGTCTTGAA
AATGAATTCCCTTAGAAGTTGTGATCTTCATAATAGCACCATTTAAAGCATCATCTTCAATGAGTGTTAT
CAATCCATTGGCAATCAATGGTGGGTCCAAAATTCCATAGTATTTAATCATATCCTTGATATGATCCTTA
TATTCTATATATTGTCCCATGTTTTCTTCTTTTTCAATTGATTCAAGGATGGCTGTGTTAACAAAGCCTG
GACAAATGGCATTCAGTCTCACACCACTGTTCATAAGATTAGCAGCCAACGCTGCTGAGCGTGTGAATCC
AACTATGCCATGCTTTGAAGCACAATAAACCGGCTGCTGTGCAACGGGCATGAGTCCTGCTAAAGATGAC
ATATTGATAATGATGCCGCCTTCACCTCCATTTTGCTTACTCATGTAATCCAAACCAAGATAGGTTCCAC
TGATAACAGAAACCAAATTAATTTGCAGAGTTTTTTCCCAGTTTTTCTCATTATTCACTCCAGCATTATT
GACCAAAATGTCCAGTCTTCCAAAGTGGTCTACAACTTTTCTAAAAGTGTCTCTCAGTTGTTGCTGGTCA
GCCACATCGCACTGGATGAACAGAGTCTTCTGAGGTTCAAACTGCTCATCCAGGGCAGCTTTACACTGTA
CACCTGCTTCAAGATTCCAATCCACCAGCGCTACCTTGGCGCCCTTAAGCAGCAGCGCCTCTGCAAAGGC
TCTGCCTATGCCCTGAGCCGCGCCGGTCACCAGCGCCACTTTGCCGTTCACGTGCATGGCGATCGCGCCG
CTCGAGCCCGCCAGAATGCGTTCGCACAGCCGCCAGCCGGTCACTCCGTTGATGGTTACTCGGAACAGCA
GGGAGCCGTCGGGGTTGATCAGGCGCTCGTCGATAATTTTGTTGCCGTTCCACAGGGTCCCTGTTACAGT
GATCTTTTTGCCGTCGAACACGGCGATGCCTTCATACGGCCGTCCGAAATAGTCGATCATGTTCGGCGTA
ACCCCGTCGATTACCAGTGTGCCATAGTGCAGGATCACCTT
